>Addgene plasmid #90241 | pLKO-Tet-On-HDAC1-shRNA2 | addgene full sequence | sequence record 178296 | Addgene NGS Result
TGTAGTCTTATGCAATACTCTTGTAGTCTTGCAACATGGTAACGATGAGTTAGCAACATGCCTTACAAGG
AGAGAAAAAGCACCGTGCATGCCGATTGGTGGAAGTAAGGTGGTACGATCGTGCCTTATTAGGAAGGCAA
CAGACGGGTCTGACATGGATTGGACGAACCACTGAATTGCCGCATTGCAGAGATATTGTATTTAAGTGCC
TAGCTCGATACATAAACGGGTCTCTCTGGTTAGACCAGATCTGAGCCTGGGAGCTCTCTGGCTAACTAGG
GAACCCACTGCTTAAGCCTCAATAAAGCTTGCCTTGAGTGCTTCAAGTAGTGTGTGCCCGTCTGTTGTGT
GACTCTGGTAACTAGAGATCCCTCAGACCCTTTTAGTCAGTGTGGAAAATCTCTAGCAGTGGCGCCCGAA
CAGGGACTTGAAAGCGAAAGGGAAACCAGAGGAGCTCTCTCGACGCAGGACTCGGCTTGCTGAAGCGCGC
ACGGCAAGAGGCGAGGGGCGGCGACTGGTGAGTACGCCAAAAATTTTGACTAGCGGAGGCTAGAAGGAGA
GAGATGGGTGCGAGAGCGTCAGTATTAAGCGGGGGAGAATTAGATCGCGATGGGAAAAAATTCGGTTAAG
GCCAGGGGGAAAGAAAAAATATAAATTAAAACATATAGTATGGGCAAGCAGGGAGCTAGAACGATTCGCA
GTTAATCCTGGCCTGTTAGAAACATCAGAAGGCTGTAGACAAATACTGGGACAGCTACAACCATCCCTTC
AGACAGGATCAGAAGAACTTAGATCATTATATAATACAGTAGCAACCCTCTATTGTGTGCATCAAAGGAT
AGAGATAAAAGACACCAAGGAAGCTTTAGACAAGATAGAGGAAGAGCAAAACAAAAGTAAGACCACCGCA
CAGCAAGCGGCCGCTGATCTTCAGACCTGGAGGAGGAGATATGAGGGACAATTGGAGAAGTGAATTATAT
AAATATAAAGTAGTAAAAATTGAACCATTAGGAGTAGCACCCACCAAGGCAAAGAGAAGAGTGGTGCAGA
GAGAAAAAAGAGCAGTGGGAATAGGAGCTTTGTTCCTTGGGTTCTTGGGAGCAGCAGGAAGCACTATGGG
CGCAGCGTCAATGACGCTGACGGTACAGGCCAGACAATTATTGTCTGGTATAGTGCAGCAGCAGAACAAT
TTGCTGAGGGCTATTGAGGCGCAACAGCATCTGTTGCAACTCACAGTCTGGGGCATCAAGCAGCTCCAGG
CAAGAATCCTGGCTGTGGAAAGATACCTAAAGGATCAACAGCTCCTGGGGATTTGGGGTTGCTCTGGAAA
ACTCATTTGCACCACTGCTGTGCCTTGGAATGCTAGTTGGAGTAATAAATCTCTGGAACAGATTTGGAAT
CACACGACCTGGATGGAGTGGGACAGAGAAATTAACAATTACACAAGCTTAATACACTCCTTAATTGAAG
AATCGCAAAACCAGCAAGAAAAGAATGAACAAGAATTATTGGAATTAGATAAATGGGCAAGTTTGTGGAA
TTGGTTTAACATAACAAATTGGCTGTGGTATATAAAATTATTCATAATGATAGTAGGAGGCTTGGTAGGT
TTAAGAATAGTTTTTGCTGTACTTTCTATAGTGAATAGAGTTAGGCAGGGATATTCACCATTATCGTTTC
AGACCCACCTCCCAACCCCGAGGGGACCCGACAGGCCCGAAGGAATAGAAGAAGAAGGTGGAGAGAGAGA
CAGAGACAGATCCATTCGATTAGTGAACGGATCTCGACGGTATCGATCACGAGACTAGCCTCGAGCGGCC
GCAATATTTGCATGTCGCTATGTGTTCTGGGAAATCACCATAAACGTGAAATCCCTATCAGTGATAGAGA
CTTATAAGTTCCCTATCAGTGATAGAGACACCGGGCTGCTCAACTATGGTCTCTACTCGAGTAGAGACCA
TAGTTGAGCAGCTTTTTAATTCTCGACCTCGAGACAAATGGCAGTATTCATCCACAATTTTAAAAGAAAA
GGGGGGATTGGGGGGTACAGTGCAGGGGAAAGAATAGTAGACATAATAGCAACAGACATACAAACTAAAG
AATTACAAAAACAAATTACAAAAATTCAAAATTTTCGGGTTTATTACAGGGACAGCAGAGATCCACTTTG
GCCGCGGCTCGAGGGGGTTGGGGTTGCGCCTTTTCCAAGGCAGCCCTGGGTTTGCGCAGGGACGCGGCTG
CTCTGGGCGTGGTTCCGGGAAACGCAGCGGCGCCGACCCTGGGTCTCGCACATTCTTCACGTCCGTTCGC
AGCGTCACCCGGATCTTCGCCGCTACCCTTGTGGGCCCCCCGGCGACGCTTCCTGCTCCGCCCCTAAGTC
GGGAAGGTTCCTTGCGGTTCGCGGCGTGCCGGACGTGACAAACGGAAGCCGCACGTCTCACTAGTACCCT
CGCAGACGGACAGCGCCAGGGAGCAATGGCAGCGCGCCGACCGCGATGGGCTGTGGCCAATAGCGGCTGC
TCAGCAGGGCGCGCCGAGAGCAGCGGCCGGGAAGGGGCGGTGCGGGAGGCGGGGTGTGGGGCGGTAGTGT
GGGCCCTGTTCCTGCCCGCGCGGTGTTCCGCATTCTGCAAGCCTCCGGAGCGCACGTCGGCAGTCGGCTC
CCTCGTTGACCGAATCACCGACCTCTCTCCCCAGGGGGATCTGTGAGTTTGGGGACCCTTGATTGTTCTT
TCTTTTTCGCTATTGTAAAATTCATGTTATATGGAGGGGGCAAAGTTTTCAGGGTGTTGTTTAGAATGGG
AAGATGTCCCTTGTATCACCATGGACCCTCATGATAATTTTGTTTCTTTCACTTTCTACTCTGTTGACAA
CCATTGTCTCCTCTTATTTTCTTTTCATTTTCTGTAACTTTTTCGTTAAACTTTAGCTTGCATTTGTAAC
GAATTTTTAAATTCACTTTTGTTTATTTGTCAGATTGTAAGTACTTTCTCTAATCACTTTTTTTTCAAGG
CAATCAGGGTATATTATATTGTACTTCAGCACAGTTTTAGAGAACAATTGTTATAATTAAATGATAAGGT
AGAATATTTCTGCATATAAATTCTGGCTGGCGTGGAAATATTCTTATTGGTAGAAACAACTACATCCTGG
TCATCATCCTGCCTTTCTCTTTATGGTTACAATGATATACACTGTTTGAGATGAGGATAAAATACTCTGA
GTCCAAACCGGGCCCCTCTGCTAACCATGTTCATGCCTTCTTCTTTTTCCTACAGCTCCTGGGCAACGTG
CTGGTTATTGTGCTGTCTCATCATTTTGGCAAAGAATTGTAATACGACTCACTATAGGGCGAATTGATAT
GTCTAGATTAGATAAAAGTAAAGTGATTAACAGCGCATTAGAGCTGCTTAATGAGGTCGGAATCGAAGGT
TTAACAACCCGTAAACTCGCCCAGAAGCTAGGTGTAGAGCAGCCTACATTGTATTGGCATGTAAAAAATA
AGCGGGCTTTGCTCGACGCCTTAGCCATTGAGATGTTAGATAGGCACCATACTCACTTTTGCCCTTTAGA
AGGGGAAAGCTGGCAAGATTTTTTACGTAATAACGCTAAAAGTTTTAGATGTGCTTTACTAAGTCATCGC
GATGGAGCAAAAGTACATTTAGGTACACGGCCTACAGAAAAACAGTATGAAACTCTCGAAAATCAATTAG
CCTTTTTATGCCAACAAGGTTTTTCACTAGAGAATGCATTATATGCACTCAGCGCTGTGGGGCATTTTAC
TTTAGGTTGCGTATTGGAAGATCAAGAGCATCAAGTCGCTAAAGAAGAAAGGGAAACACCTACTACTGAT
AGTATGCCGCCATTATTACGACAAGCTATCGAATTATTTGATCACCAAGGTGCAGAGCCAGCCTTCTTAT
TCGGCCTTGAATTGATCATATGCGGATTAGAAAAACAACTTAAATGTGAAAGTGGGTCCGCGTACAGCGG
CTCCCGGGAGTTCTAGGGATCTGCCCCTCTCCCTCCCCCCCCCCTAACGTTACTGGCCGAAGCCGCTTGG
AATAAGGCCGGTGTGCGTTTGTCTATATGTTATTTTCCACCATATTGCCGTCTTTTGGCAATGTGAGGGC
CCGGAAACCTGGCCCTGTCTTCTTGACGAGCATTCCTAGGGGTCTTTCCCCTCTCGCCAAAGGAATGCAA
GGTCTGTTGAATGTCGTGAAGGAAGCAGTTCCTCTGGAAGCTTCTTGAAGACAAACAACGTCTGTAGCGA
CCCTTTGCAGGCAGCGGAACCCCCCACCTGGCGACAGGTGCCTCTGCGGCCAAAAGCCACGTGTATAAGA
TACACCTGCAAAGGCGGCACAACCCCAGTGCCACGTTGTGAGTTGGATAGTTGTGGAAAGAGTCAAATGG
CTCTCCTCAAGCGTATTCAACAAGGGGCTGAAGGATGCCCAGAAGGTACCCCATTGTATGGGATCTGATC
TGGGGCCTCGGTGCACATGCTTTACATGTGTTTAGTCGAGGTTAAAAAAACGTCTAGGCCCCCCGAACCA
CGGGGACGTGGTTTTCCTTTGAAAAACACGATGATAAGGATCCACCGGAGCTTACCATGACCGAGTACAA
GCCCACGGTGCGCCTCGCCACCCGCGACGACGTCCCCAGGGCCGTACGCACCCTCGCCGCCGCGTTCGCC
GACTACCCCGCCACGCGCCACACCGTCGATCCGGACCGCCACATCGAGCGGGTCACCGAGCTGCAAGAAC
TCTTCCTCACGCGCGTCGGGCTCGACATCGGCAAGGTGTGGGTCGCGGACGACGGCGCCGCGGTGGCGGT
CTGGACCACGCCGGAGAGCGTCGAAGCGGGGGCGGTGTTCGCCGAGATCGGCCCGCGCATGGCCGAGTTG
AGCGGTTCCCGGCTGGCCGCGCAGCAACAGATGGAAGGCCTCCTGGCGCCGCACCGGCCCAAGGAGCCCG
CGTGGTTCCTGGCCACCGTCGGCGTCTCGCCCGACCACCAGGGCAAGGGTCTGGGCAGCGCCGTCGTGCT
CCCCGGAGTGGAGGCGGCCGAGCGCGCCGGGGTGCCCGCCTTCCTGGAGACCTCCGCGCCCCGCAACCTC
CCCTTCTACGAGCGGCTCGGCTTCACCGTCACCGCCGACGTCGAGGTGCCCGAAGGACCGCGCACCTGGT
GCATGACCCGCAAGCCCGGTGCCTGACGCCCGCCCCACGACCCGCAGCGCCCGACCGAAAGGAGCGCACG
ACCCCATGCATCGGTACCTTTAAGACCAATGACTTACAAGGCAGCTGTAGATCTTAGCCACTTTTTAAAA
GAAAAGGGGGGACTGGAAGGGCTAATTCACTCCCAACGAAGACAAGATCTGCTTTTTGCTTGTACTGGGT
CTCTCTGGTTAGACCAGATCTGAGCCTGGGAGCTCTCTGGCTAACTAGGGAACCCACTGCTTAAGCCTCA
ATAAAGCTTGCCTTGAGTGCTTCAAGTAGTGTGTGCCCGTCTGTTGTGTGACTCTGGTAACTAGAGATCC
CTCAGACCCTTTTAGTCAGTGTGGAAAATCTCTAGCAGTAGTAGTTCATGTCATCTTATTATTCAGTATT
TATAACTTGCAAAGAAATGAATATCAGAGAGTGAGAGGAACTTGTTTATTGCAGCTTATAATGGTTACAA
ATAAAGCAATAGCATCACAAATTTCACAAATAAAGCATTTTTTTCACTGCATTCTAGTTGTGGTTTGTCC
AAACTCATCAATGTATCTTATCATGTCTGGCTCTAGCTATCCCGCCCCTAACTCCGCCCATCCCGCCCCT
AACTCCGCCCAGTTCCGCCCATTCTCCGCCCCATGGCTGACTAATTTTTTTTATTTATGCAGAGGCCGAG
GCCGCCTCGGCCTCTGAGCTATTCCAGAAGTAGTGAGGAGGCTTTTTTGGAGGCCTAGGGACGTACCCAA
TTCGCCCTATAGTGAGTCGTATTACGCGCGCTCACTGGCCGTCGTTTTACAACGTCGTGACTGGGAAAAC
CCTGGCGTTACCCAACTTAATCGCCTTGCAGCACATCCCCCTTTCGCCAGCTGGCGTAATAGCGAAGAGG
CCCGCACCGATCGCCCTTCCCAACAGTTGCGCAGCCTGAATGGCGAATGGG
[124 nt withheld, positions 6142-6265]
C
[91 nt withheld, positions 6267-6357]
A
[49 nt withheld, positions 6359-6407]
CCTTTGACGTTGGAGTCCACGTTCTTT
[37 nt withheld, positions 6435-6471]
ACCCTATCTCGGTCTATTCTTTTGATTTATAAGGGATTTTGCCGATTTCGGCCTATTGGTTAAAAAATGA
GCTGATTTAACAAAAATTTAACGCGAATTTTAACAAAATATTAACGCTTACAATTTAGGTGGCACTTTTC
GGGGAAATGTGCGCGGAACCCCTATTTGTTTATTTTTCTAAATACATTCAAATATGTATCCGCTCATGAG
ACAATAACCCTGATAAATGCTTCAATAATATTGAAAAAGGAAGAGTATGAGTATTCAACATTTCCGTGTC
GCCCTTATTCCCTTTTTTGCGGCATTTTGCCTTCCTGTTTTTGCTCACCCAGAAACGCTGGTGAAAGTAA
AAGATGCTGAAGATCAGTTGGGTGCACGAGTGGGTTACATCGAACTGGATCTCAACAGCGGTAAGATCCT
TGAGAGTTTTCGCCCCGAAGAACGTTTTCCAATGATGAGCACTTTTAAAGTTCTGCTATGTGGCGCGGTA
TTATCCCGTATTGACGCCGGGCAAGAGCAACTCGGTCGCCGCATACACTATTCTCAGAATGACTTGGTTG
AGTACTCACCAGTCACAGAAAAGCATCTTACGGATGGCATGACAGTAAGAGAATTATGCAGTGCTGCCAT
AACCATGAGTGATAACACTGCGGCCAACTTACTTCTGACAACGATCGGAGGACCGAAGGAGCTAACCGCT
TTTTTGCACAACATGGGGGATCATGTAACTCGCCTTGATCGTTGGGAACCGGAGCTGAATGAAGCCATAC
CAAACGACGAGCGTGACACCACGATGCCTGTAGCAATGGCAACAACGTTGCGCAAACTATTAACTGGCGA
ACTACTTACTCTAGCTTCCCGGCAACAATTAATAGACTGGATGGAGGCGGATAAAGTTGCAGGACCACTT
CTGCGCTCGGCCCTTCCGGCTGGCTGGTTTATTGCTGATAAATCTGGAGCCGGTGAGCGTGGGTCTCGCG
GTATCATTGCAGCACTGGGGCCAGATGGTAAGCCCTCCCGTATCGTAGTTATCTACACGACGGGGAGTCA
GGCAACTATGGATGAACGAAATAGACAGATCGCTGAGATAGGTGCCTCACTGATTAAGCATTGGTAACTG
TCAGACCAAGTTTACTCATATATACTTTAGATTGATTTAAAACTTCATTTTTAATTTAAAAGGATCTAGG
TGAAGATCCTTTTTGATAATCTCATGACCAAAATCCCTTAACGTGAGTTTTCGTTCCACTGAGCGTCAGA
CCCCGTAGAAAAGATCAAAGGATCTTCTTGAGATCCTTTTTTTCTGCGCGTAATCTGCTGCTTGCAAACA
AAAAAACCACCGCTACCAGCGGTGGTTTGTTTGCCGGATCAAGAGCTACCAACTCTTTTTCCGAAGGTAA
CTGGCTTCAGCAGAGCGCAGATACCAAATACTGTTCTTCTAGTGTAGCCGTAGTTAGGCCACCACTTCAA
GAACTCTGTAGCACCGCCTACATACCTCGCTCTGCTAATCCTGTTACCAGTGGCTGCTGCCAGTGGCGAT
AAGTCGTGTCTTACCGGGTTGGACTCAAGACGATAGTTACCGGATAAGGCGCAGCGGTCGGGCTGAACGG
GGGGTTCGTGCACACAGCCCAGCTTGGAGCGAACGACCTACACCGAACTGAGATACCTACAGCGTGAGCT
ATGAGAAAGCGCCACGCTTCCCGAAGGGAGAAAGGCGGACAGGTATCCGGTAAGCGGCAGGGTCGGAACA
GGAGAGCGCACGAGGGAGCTTCCAGGGGGAAACGCCTGGTATCTTTATAGTCCTGTCGGGTTTCGCCACC
TCTGACTTGAGCGTCGATTTTTGTGATGCTCGTCAGGGGGGCGGAGCCTATGGAAAAACGCCAGCAACGC
GGCCTTTTTACGGTTCCTGGCCTTTTGCTGGCCTTTTGCTCACATGTTCTTTCCTGCGTTATCCCCTGAT
TCTGTGGATAACCGTATTACCGCCTTTGAGTGAGCTGATACCGCTCGCCGCAGCCGAACGACCGAGCGCA
GCGAGTCAGTGAGCGAGGAAGCGGAAGAGCGCCCAATACGCAAACCGCCTCTCCCCGCGCGTTGGCCGAT
TCATTAATGCAGCTGGCACGACAGGTTTCCCGACTGGAAAGCGGGCAGTGAGCGCAACGCAATTAATGTG
AGTTAGCTCACTCATTAGGCACCCCAGGCTTTACACTTTATGCTTCCGGCTCGTATGTTGTGTGGAATTG
TGAGCGGATAACAATTTCACACAGGAAACAGCTATGACCATGATTACGCCAAGCGCGCAATTAACCCTCA
CTAAAGGGAACAAAAGCTGGAGCTGCAAGCTTAA
Features (pLannotate 1.2.2; 29 found; start..end, strand, type, name):
      1..227     +  promoter       RSV promoter: Rous sarcoma virus enhancer/promoter
    228..408     +  LTR            5' LTR (truncated): truncated 5' long terminal repeat (LTR) from HIV-1
    455..580     +  misc_feature   HIV-1 Ψ: packaging signal of human immunodeficiency virus type 1
    564..927     +  CDS            HIV-1 gag (fragment): gag protein from human immunodeficiency virus 1; gag
   1073..1306    +  misc_feature   RRE: The Rev response element (RRE) of HIV-1 allows for Rev-dependent mRNA export from the nucleus to the cytoplasm.
   1683..1783    +  CDS            Rev (fragment): human immunodeficiency virus 1 (HIV-1) Rev protein; rev; enhances nuclear export of unspliced and incompletely spliced viral mRNAs
   1824..1918    +  promoter       H1-2O2 promoter: doxycycline-inducible variant of the human H1 RNA promoter (Henriksen et al., 2007)
   2018..2135    +  misc_feature   cPPT/CTS: central polypurine tract and central termination sequence of HIV-1
   2184..2694    +  promoter       hPGK promoter: human phosphoglycerate kinase 1 promoter
   2703..3275    +  intron         β-globin intron: intron from rabbit β-globin gene
   3330..3348    +  promoter       T7 promoter: promoter for bacteriophage T7 RNA polymerase
   3359..3979    +  CDS            tetR: TETR2_ECOLX - Experimental evidence at protein level: Swiss-Prot protein existence level 1. TetR is the repressor of the tetracycline resistance element; its N-terminal region forms a helix-turn-helix structure and binds DNA. Binding of tetracycline to TetR reduces the repressor affinity for the tetracycline resistance gene (tetA) promoter operator sites. From Escherichia coli.
   4125..4587    +  misc_feature   IRES: internal ribosome entry site (IRES) of the encephalomyocarditis virus (EMCV)
   4607..5206    +  CDS            PuroR: puromycin N-acetyltransferase; pac from Streptomyces alboniger; confers resistance to puromycin
   5249..5332    +  CDS            nef (fragment): NEF_HV1Z2 - Experimental evidence at protein level: Swiss-Prot protein existence level 1. Extracellular Nef protein targets CD4(+) T-lymphocytes for apoptosis by interacting with CXCR4 surface receptors. From Human immunodeficiency virus type 1 group M subtype D (isolate Z2/CDC-Z34) (HIV-1).
   5334..5567    +  LTR            3' LTR (ΔU3): self-inactivating 3' long terminal repeat (LTR) from HIV-1
   5639..5760    +  polyA_signal   SV40 poly(A) signal: SV40 polyadenylation signal
   5800..5935    +  rep_origin     SV40 ori: SV40 origin of replication
   5956..5974    -  promoter       T7 promoter: promoter for bacteriophage T7 RNA polymerase
   5982..6137    +  CDS            lacZα (fragment): LacZα fragment of β-galactosidase; lacZ fragment
   6142..6570    +  rep_origin     f1 ori (sequence partly withheld): f1 bacteriophage origin of replication; arrow indicates direction of (+) strand synthesis
   6623..6727    +  promoter       AmpR promoter: bla
   6728..7588    +  CDS            AmpR: β-lactamase; bla; confers resistance to ampicillin, carbenicillin, and related antibiotics
   7759..8347    +  rep_origin     ori: high-copy-number ColE1/pMB1/pBR322/pUC origin of replication
   8530..8622    +  CDS            lacI (fragment): lac repressor; lacI; The lac repressor binds to the lac operator to inhibit transcription in E. coli. This inhibition can be relieved by adding lactose or isopropyl-β-D-thiogalactopyranoside (IPTG).
   8635..8656    +  protein_bind   CAP binding site: CAP binding activates transcription in the presence of cAMP. E. coli catabolite activator protein
   8671..8701    +  promoter       lac promoter: promoter for the E. coli lac operon
   8709..8725    +  protein_bind   lac operator: The lac repressor binds to the lac operator to inhibit transcription in E. coli. This inhibition can be relieved by adding lactose or isopropyl-β-D-thiogalactopyranoside (IPTG). lac repressor encoded by lacI
   8770..8788    +  promoter       T3 promoter: promoter for bacteriophage T3 RNA polymerase
