[The description below was written by a language model from this plasmid's Addgene catalogue record and pLannotate feature annotations shown in this document.]
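Description:
pLKO-Tet-On-HDAC1-shRNA2 is a lentiviral transfer plasmid of about 8.8 kb, built on the Tet-pLKO-Puro (pLKO-Tet-On) backbone, for doxycycline-inducible knockdown of human HDAC1. In bacteria it is maintained through a high-copy ColE1/pUC-type origin with ampicillin resistance (AmpR); an f1 origin, an SV40 origin and remnants of lac and phage promoter sequences are also carried in the plasmid backbone. The viral portion has a third-generation layout. An RSV promoter is fused to a truncated HIV-1 5' LTR to drive genomic RNA production in packaging cells. It is followed by the Ψ packaging signal with a gag fragment, the Rev response element, a cPPT/CTS, and a self-inactivating ΔU3 3' LTR with a downstream SV40 polyadenylation signal.

The payload is a short hairpin, the second of the depositor's HDAC1-targeting designs, cloned between AgeI and EcoRI sites that were both destroyed during cloning. The hairpin itself is not annotated as a feature, but it would sit downstream of the H1-2O2 promoter, a variant of the human H1 RNA polymerase III promoter carrying Tet operator sites. A second cassette makes the system all-in-one: the human PGK promoter, followed by a rabbit β-globin intron, drives a bicistronic transcript encoding the Tet repressor (tetR) and, via an EMCV IRES, puromycin N-acetyltransferase. TetR constitutively expressed from the integrated provirus binds the operators and silences shRNA transcription. Doxycycline releases the repressor and permits hairpin expression. Puromycin selects stably transduced mammalian cells, so the construct suits the generation of cell populations in which HDAC1 depletion can be switched on at a chosen time.
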