Addgene plasmid #90241: pLKO-Tet-On-HDAC1-shRNA2
Purpose: Lentivirus for expression of shRNA2 against human HDAC1 (Dox-inducible)
Depositing lab: Roland Friedel. Depositing organization: Icahn School of Medicine at Mount Sinai.
Backbone
  Vector backbone: Tet-pLKO-Puro (pLKO-Tet-On) Addgene #21915
  Backbone manufacturer: Dmitri Wiederschain
  Backbone size w/o insert (bp): 8758
  Total vector size (bp): 8815
  Vector type: Lentiviral
  Selectable markers: Puromycin
Growth in bacteria
  Bacterial resistance: Ampicillin, 100 μg/mL
  Growth temperature: 30°C
  Growth strain: NEB Stable
  Copy number: High Copy
Gene/Insert
  Gene/Insert name: HDAC1
  gRNA/shRNA sequence: GCTGCTCAACTATGGTCTCTA
  Species: H. sapiens (human)
  Entrez Gene: HDAC1 (a.k.a. GON-10, HD1, KDAC1, RPD3, RPD3L1)
  Cloning method: Restriction Enzyme; 5′ cloning site AgeI (destroyed during cloning); 3′ cloning site EcoRI (destroyed during cloning)
  Sequencing primers: 5′ SHSEQ2 GGAAATCACCATAAACGTGA
Terms and licenses: Academic/Nonprofit Terms; Industry Terms: Not Available to Industry
How to cite: pLKO-Tet-On-HDAC1-shRNA2 was a gift from Roland Friedel (Addgene plasmid # 90241 ; http://n2t.net/addgene:90241 ; RRID:Addgene_90241)
